>Addgene plasmid #174935 | pMSR:MSMEG_0916:Dendra | addgene full sequence | sequence record 345407 | Addgene NGS Result
TCGCTGAAGCGTGGCTACGCCAAGATCGGTCGGCCGGAACTCCGCATCCACGACCTCCGCGCTGTCGGCG
CTACGTTCGCCGCTCAGGCAGGTGCGACGACCAAGGAGCTGATGGCCCGTCTCGGTCACACGACTCCTAG
GATGGCGATGAAGTACCAGATGGCGTCTGAGGCCCGCGACGAGGCTATCGCTGAGGCGATGTCCAAGCTG
GCCAAGACCTCCTGAAACGCAAAAAGCCCCCCTCCCAAGGACACTGAGTCCTAAAGAGGGGGGTTTCTTG
TCAGTACGCGAAGAACCACGCCTGGCCGCGAGCGCCAGCACCGCCGCTCTGTGCGGAGACCTGGGCACCA
GCCCCGCCGCCGCCAGGAGCATTGCCGTTCCCGCCAGAAATCTAGACGGTGACCACAACGCGCCCGCTTT
GATCGGGGACGTCGAAATATTGGATCGTCGGCACCGTCACGGCCGTGGGAGGCGGCACGATCCGCGACGT
GATGATCGGCCGCATCCCCACGGTGCTGCGCAGTGAGCTCTACGCCATCCCGGCGTTGATCTGTGCGTTC
GCACGCACAGGCCCGGTGTGAGAAGGGTCTCTGACGAGCGGGAGAACTCCCTATCAGTGATAGAGTTTGT
CCTCCCTATCAGTGATAGATAGGCTTAAGGAGTAATACGACTCACTATAGGGAGAAGGAGGCCATTATGG
CACAGCAGACTCCACCGGCGACGGTGAAGACCGATGGACGCAAACGGCGCTGGCACCAACACAAGGTGGA
GCGTCGTAATGAATTGGTGGACGGCACCCTCGAAGCCATCCGCCGCCGGGGCAGCAACGTCAGCATGGAC
GAGATCGCCGCTGAGATCGGCGTGTCCAAGACCGTGCTGTATCGCTACTTCGTGGACAAGAACGATCTCA
CCACCGCGGTGATGATGCGGTTCGCGCAGACCACGCTGATCCCCAACATGGCGGCCGCGCTGTCGTCGAA
CCTCGACGGGTTCGCTCTCACACGCGAGATCATCCGCGTCTACGTCGAGACCGTCGCCGCCGAGCCCGAA
CCGTACCGGTTCGTGATGGCCAACAACTCCGCGAGCAAGAGCAAGGCCGTCGCCGATTCCGAGCAGATCA
TCGCGCGCATGCTCGCGGTGATGCTGCGCCGCCGCATGGCCGAGGTCGGCATGGACACCGGCGGTGTCGA
GGCCTGGGCGTTCCACACCGTCGGCGGTGTCCAGCTCGCCACGCACTCGTGGATGTCGAACCCGCGGATG
ACCTCCGACGAGCTGATCGACTACCTGACCATGCTGTCGTGGTACGCGCTGTGCGGCATCGTCGAGGTCG
GCGGATCGCTGGAGAAGTTCAACTCGCAGCCGCATCCATCGCCGATTCCGCCGCGGCACCTGCTTGACAA
GCTTGGTGCGGCCGCGGGCAACACGCCTGGCATCAATCTGATCAAGGAGGACATGCGTGTCAAGGTGCAT
ATGGAGGGCAACGTGAACGGTCACGCCTTCGTGATCGAGGGGGAGGGTAAGGGTAAGCCTTACGAAGGGA
CCCAGACCGCCAACCTCACCGTCAAGGAGGGCGCCCCTCTCCCATTCTCGTACGATATCCTCACTACCGC
GGTGCATTACGGGAACCGCGTGTTCACCAAGTACCCCGAGGATATCCCTGACTACTTCAAGCAGAGCTTC
CCGGAGGGATACTCCTGGGAGCGGACGATGACCTTCGAAGACAAGGGTATCTGTACGATCCGCAGCGACA
TCTCGCTGGAAGGGGACTGTTTCTTCCAGAACGTCCGTTTCAAGGGGACCAACTTTCCGCCGAACGGCCC
GGTCATGCAGAAGAAGACCCTCAAGTGGGAGCCGAGCACGGAGAAGCTGCACGTTCGGGACGGCCTCCTG
GTCGGCAACATCAACATGGCGCTGCTGCTGGAAGGCGGCGGCCACTACCTATGCGACTTCAAGACCACGT
ACAAAGCGAAGAAGGTCGTCCAGCTGCCCGACGCGCACTTCGTGGACCACCGCATCGAAATCCTGGGGAA
CGATTCGGACTACAACAAGGTCAAGTTGTACGAGCACGCTGTGGCACGCTATAGCCCGCTCCCGTCGCAG
GTCTGGTTCGAAGGCGGCGGCGGGGAGAACCTGTATTTCCAGGACTACAAGGACGACGACGACAAGTGAT
TTAAATAACCCCTTGGGGCCTCTAAACGGGTCTTGAGGGGTTTTTTGTTAACTAGCGTACGATCGAATTC
CTGCAGCTCACGGTAACTGATGCCGTATTTGCAGTACCAGCGTACGGCCCACAGAATGATGTCACGCTGA
AAATGCCGGCCTTTGAATGGGTTCATGTGCAGCTCCATCAGCAAAAGGGGATGATAAGTTTATCACCACC
GACTATTTGCAACAGTGCCGTTGATCGTGCTATGATCGACTGATGTCATCAGCGGTGGAGTGCAATGTCG
TGCAATACGAATGGCGAAAAGCCGAGCTCATCGGTCAGCTTCTCAACCTTGGGGTTACCCCCGGCGGTGT
GCTGCTGGTCCACAGCTCCTTCCGTAGCGTCCGGCCCCTCGAAGATGGGCCACTTGGACTGATCGAGGCC
CTGCGTGCTACGCTGGGTCCGGGAGGGACGCTCGTCATGCCCTCGTGGTCAGGTCTGGACGACGAGCCGT
TCGATCCTGCCACGTCGCCCGTTACACCGGACCTTGGAGTTGTCTCTGACACATTCTGGCGCCTGCCAAA
TGTAAAGCGCAGCGCCCATCCATTTGCCTTTGCGGCAGCGGGGCCACAGGCAGAGCAGATCATCTCTGAT
CCATTGCCCCTGCCACCTTACTCGCCTGCAAGCCCGGTCGCCCGTGTCCATGAACTCGATGGGCAGGTAC
TTCTCCTCGGCGTGGGACACGATGCCAACACGACGCTGCATCTTGCCGAGTTGATGGCAAAGGTTCCCTA
TGGGGTGCCGAGACACTGCACCATTCTTCAGGATGGCAAGTTGGTACGCGTCGATTATCTCGAGAATGAC
CACTGCTGTGAGCGCTTTGCCTTGGCGGACAGGTGGCTCAAGGAGAAGAGCCTTCAGAAGGAAGGTCCAG
TCGGTCATGCCTTTGCTCGGTTGATCCGCTCCCGCGACATTGTGGCGACAGCCCTGGGTCAACTGGGCCG
AGATCCGTTGATCTTCCTGCATCCGCCAGAGGCGGGATGCGAAGAATGCGATGCCGCTCGCCAGTCGATT
GGCTGAGCTCATGAGCGGAGAACGAGATGACGTTGGAGGGGCAAGGTCGCGCTGATTGCTGGGGCAACAC
GGGGGATCCACTAGTTCCATGAGCGTCAGACCCCGTAGAAAAGATCAAAGGATCTTCTTGAGATCCTTTT
TTTCTGCGCGTAATCTGCTGCTTGCAAACAAAAAAACCACCGCTACCAGCGGTGGTTTGTTTGCCGGATC
AAGAGCTACCAACTCTTTTTCCGAAGGTAACTGGCTTCAGCAGAGCGCAGATACCAAATACTGTCCTTCT
AGTGTAGCCGTAGTTAGGCCACCACTTCAAGAACTCTGTAGCACCGCCTACATACCTCGCTCTGCTAATC
CTGTTACCAGTGGCTGCTGCCAGTGGCGATAAGTCGTGTCTTACCGGGTTGGACTCAAGACGATAGTTAC
CGGATAAGGCGCAGCGGTCGGGCTGAACGGGGGGTTCGTGCACACAGCCCAGCTTGGAGCGAACGACCTA
CACCGAACTGAGATACCTACAGCGTGAGCTATGAGAAAGCGCCACGCTTCCCGAGGGGAGAAAGGCGGAC
AGGTATCCGGTAAGCGGCAGGGTCGGAACAGGAGAGCGCACGAGGGAGCTTCCAGGGGGAAACGCCTGGT
ATCTTTATAGTCCTGTCGGGTTTCGCCACCTCTGACTTGAGCGTCGATTTTTGTGATGCTCGTCAGGGGG
GCGGAGCCTATGGAAAAACGCCAGCAACGCGGCCTTTTTACGGTTCCTGGCCTTTTGCTGGCCTTTTGCT
CACATGTTCTTTCCTGCGTTATCCCCTGATTCTGTGGATAACCGTATTACCGCCTTTGAGTGAGCTGATA
CCGCTCGCCGCAGCCGAACGACCGAGCGCAACGCGTGCGGCCGCGGTACCCGGGGATCCTCTAGAGTCGA
CCACCAAGGGCACCATCTCTGCTTGGGCCACCCCGTTGGCCGCAGCCAGCTCGCTGAGAGCCGTGAACGA
CAGGGCGAACGCCAGCCCGCCGACGGCGAGGGTTCCGACCGCTGCAACTCCCGGTGCAACCTTGTCCCGG
TCTATTCTCTTCACTGCACCAGCTCCAATCTGGTGTGAATGCCCCTCGTCTGTTCGCGCAGGCGGGGGGC
TCTATTCGTTTGTCAGCATCGAAAGTAGCCAGATCAGGGATGCGTTGCAACCGCGTATGCCCAGGTCAGA
AGAGTCGCACAAGAGTTGCAGACCCCTGGAAAGAAAAATGGCCAGAGGGCGAAAACACCCTCTGACCAGC
GGAGCGGGCGACGGGAATCGAACCCGCGTAGCTAGTTTGGAAGAATGGGTGTCTGCCGACCACATATGGG
CCGGTCAAGATAGGTTTTTACCCCCTCTCGGCTGCATCCTCTAAGTGGAAAGAAATTGCAGGTCGTAGAA
GCGCGTTGAAGCCTGAGAGTTGCACAGGAGTTGCAACCCGGTAGCCTTGTTCACGACGAGAGGAGACCTA
GTTGGCACGTCGCGGATGGGGATCGCTGAAGACTCAGCGCAGCGGGAGGATCCAAGCCTCATACGTCAAC
CCGCAGGACGGTGTGAGGTACTACGCGCTGCAGACCTACGACAACAAGATGGACGCCGAAGCCTGGCTCG
CGGGCGAGAAGCGGCTCATCGAGATGGAGACCTGGACCCCTCCACAGGACCGGGCGAAGAAGGCAGCCGC
CAGCGCCATCACGCTGGAGGAGTACACCCGGAAGTGGCTCGTGGAGCGCGACCTCGCAGACGGCACCAGG
GATCTGTACAGCGGGCACGCGGAGCGCCGCATCTACCCGGTGCTAGGTGAAGTGGCGGTCACAGAGATGA
CGCCAGCTCTGGTGCGTGCGTGGTGGGCCGGGATGGGTAGGAAGCACCCGACTGCCCGCCGGCATGCCTA
CAACGTCCTCCGGGCGGTGATGAACACAGCGGTCGAGGACAAGCTGATCGCAGAGAACCCGTGCCGGATC
GAGCAGAAGGCAGCCGATGAGCGCGACGTAGAGGCGCTGACGCCTGAGGAGCTGGACATCGTCGCCGCTG
AGATCTTCGAGCACTACCGGATCGCGGCATACATCCTGGCGTGGACGAGCCTCCGGTTCGGAGAGCTGAT
CGAGCTTCGCCGCAAGGACATCGTGGACGACGGCATGACGATGAAGCTCCGGGTGCGCCGTGGCGCTTCC
CGCGTGGGGAACAAGATCGTCGTTGGCAACGCCAAGACCGTCCGGTCGAAGCGTCCTGTGACGGTTCCGC
CTCACGTCGCGGAGATGATCCGAGCGCACATGAAGGACCGTACGAAGATGAACAAGGGCCCCGAGGCATT
CCTGGTGACCACGACGCAGGGCAACCGGCTGTCGAAGTCCGCGTTCACCAAG
Features (pLannotate 1.2.2; 14 found; start..end, strand, type, name):
    284..388     -  CDS            32 (fragment): VG32_BPML5 - Protein predicted: Swiss-Prot protein existence level 4. From Mycobacterium phage L5 (Mycobacteriophage L5).
    444..548     +  CDS            Y4104_STRCO (fragment): Protein inferred from homology: Swiss-Prot protein existence level 3. From Streptomyces coelicolor (strain ATCC BAA-471 / A3(2) / M145).
    606..625     +  promoter       tight TRE promoter (fragment): Tet-responsive promoter PTight, consisting of seven tet operator sequences followed by the minimal CMV promoter
    632..649     +  promoter       tight TRE promoter (fragment): Tet-responsive promoter PTight, consisting of seven tet operator sequences followed by the minimal CMV promoter
    663..681     +  promoter       T7 promoter: promoter for bacteriophage T7 RNA polymerase
    697..1383    +  CDS            Y472_MYCTU: Experimental evidence at protein level: Swiss-Prot protein existence level 1. From Mycobacterium tuberculosis (strain ATCC 25618 / H37Rv).
   1420..2106    +  CDS            Dendra2: Dendra2 is a photoconvertible green fluorescent protein published in 2006, derived from Dendronephthya sp.. It has high acid sensitivity.
   2146..2166    +  CDS            FLAG (fragment): FLAG® epitope tag, followed by an enterokinase cleavage site
   2175..2217    +  terminator     T7 terminator (fragment): transcription terminator for bacteriophage T7 RNA polymerase
   2423..3223    +  CDS            ApmR: aminoglycoside 3-N-acetyltransferase type IV ; aac(3)IV; confers resistance to apramycin (Paget and Davies, 1996)
   3290..3307    -  misc_feature   MCS (fragment): pBluescript multiple cloning site
   3348..3936    +  rep_origin     ori: high-copy-number ColE1/pMB1/pBR322/pUC origin of replication
   4104..4132    +  misc_feature   MCS (fragment): pUC18/19 multiple cloning site
   4692..222     +  CDS            33 (across the origin): VINT_BPML5 - Also known as int. Protein inferred from homology: Swiss-Prot protein existence level 3. Integrase is necessary for integration of the phage into the host genome by site-specific recombination. From Mycobacterium phage L5 (Mycobacteriophage L5).
