[The description below was written by a language model from this plasmid's Addgene catalogue record and pLannotate feature annotations shown in this document.]
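Description:
pMSR:MSMEG_0916:Dendra is a 5.6 kb integrating mycobacterial expression vector built on the pMSR:Dendra backbone, designed to produce a Mycobacterium smegmatis protein as a C-terminal fluorescent fusion. In E. coli it is propagated as a high-copy plasmid through a ColE1/pUC-type origin and selected with apramycin via the aac(3)IV acetyltransferase gene. The feature table shows no mycobacterial replication origin. Instead the plasmid carries the mycobacteriophage L5 integrase gene (annotated across the sequence origin) together with adjacent L5-derived sequence, consistent with the catalogue description of integration at the L5 attachment site. This site-specific recombination yields a stable chromosomal copy of the cassette rather than an episome.

The payload is the MSMEG_0916 open reading frame, which the annotation software matched by homology to an M. tuberculosis protein; the record does not describe its function. It was inserted by ligation-independent cloning and is fused in frame through a Gly-Ala linker to Dendra2, a green-to-red photoconvertible fluorescent protein, followed by a single FLAG epitope. Expression in mycobacteria is driven by the pmycTetO promoter. The two short hits labelled as "tight TRE promoter" fragments most likely reflect its tet operator sequences, not a mammalian promoter, and these operators would allow control by Tet repressor where one is supplied. A T7 promoter immediately upstream of the gene and a T7 terminator fragment downstream of the tag additionally permit T7 polymerase-driven expression in E. coli. The construct belongs to a systematic mycobacterial gene resource and suits localization imaging, photoconversion-based tracking, and FLAG-based detection or purification of the fusion protein.
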