Addgene plasmid #174935: pMSR:MSMEG_0916:Dendra
Purpose: C-term fluorescent fusion
Depositing lab: Keith Derbyshire & Joseph Wade. Depositing organization: Wadsworth Center, New York State Department of Health. Publication: A Mycobacterial Systems Resource for the Research Community. Judd JA, Canestrari J, Clark R, Joseph A, Lapierre P, Lasek-Nesselquist E, Mir M, Palumbo M, Smith C, Stone M, Upadhyay A, Wirth SE, Dedrick RM, Meier CG, Russell DA, Dills A, Dove E, Kester J, Wolf ID, Zhu J, Rubin ER, Fortune S, Hatfull GF, Gray TA, Wade JT, Derbyshire KM. mBio. 2021 Mar 2;12(2). pii: mBio.02401-20. doi: 10.1128/mBio.02401-20. PubMed 33653882.
Backbone
  Vector backbone: pMSR:Dendra
  Vector type: Bacterial Expression ; Integrating Mycobacterial Expression Vector attL5. T7 expression in E. coli
Growth in bacteria
  Bacterial resistance: Apramycin, 25 μg/mL
  Growth temperature: 37°C
  Growth strain: DH5alpha
  Copy number: High Copy
Gene/Insert
  Gene/Insert name: MSMEG_0916
  Species: M. smegmatis
  Promoter: pmycTetO
  Tag / fusion protein: Gly-Ala Linker/Dendra2/1x Flag Tag (C terminal on insert)
  Cloning method: Ligation Independent Cloning
  Sequencing primers: 5′ TGATAGAGTTTGTCCTCCCTATCAG; 3′ TCCATATGCACCTTGACACG
Resource information
  A portion of this plasmid was derived from a plasmid made by: CP000480.1
Terms and licenses: Academic/Nonprofit Terms; Industry Terms: Not Available to Industry
Depositor comments: 5' cloning site: AseI (destroyed), 3' cloning site: HindIII (not destroyed)
How to cite: pMSR:MSMEG_0916:Dendra was a gift from Keith Derbyshire & Joseph Wade (Addgene plasmid # 174935 ; http://n2t.net/addgene:174935 ; RRID:Addgene_174935)
