>Addgene plasmid #174935 | pMSR:MSMEG_0916:Dendra | depositor partial sequence | sequence record 339329 | partial
ATGGCACAGCAGACTCCACCGGCGACGGTGAAGACCGATGGACGCAAACGGCGCTGGCACCAACACAAGG
TGGAGCGTCGTAATGAATTGGTGGACGGCACCCTCGAAGCCATCCGCCGCCGGGGCAGCAACGTCAGCAT
GGACGAGATCGCCGCTGAGATCGGCGTGTCCAAGACCGTGCTGTATCGCTACTTCGTGGACAAGAACGAT
CTCACCACCGCGGTGATGATGCGGTTCGCGCAGACCACGCTGATCCCCAACATGGCGGCCGCGCTGTCGT
CGAACCTCGACGGGTTCGCTCTCACACGCGAGATCATCCGCGTCTACGTCGAGACCGTCGCCGCCGAGCC
CGAACCGTACCGGTTCGTGATGGCCAACAACTCCGCGAGCAAGAGCAAGGCCGTCGCCGATTCCGAGCAG
ATCATCGCGCGCATGCTCGCGGTGATGCTGCGCCGCCGCATGGCCGAGGTCGGCATGGACACCGGCGGTG
TCGAGGCCTGGGCGTTCCACACCGTCGGCGGTGTCCAGCTCGCCACGCACTCGTGGATGTCGAACCCGCG
GATGACCTCCGACGAGCTGATCGACTACCTGACCATGCTGTCGTGGTACGCGCTGTGCGGCATCGTCGAG
GTCGGCGGATCGCTGGAGAAGTTCAACTCGCAGCCGCATCCATCGCCGATTCCGCCGCGGCACCTGCTTG
AC
